>Addgene plasmid #244816 | pBSII-MEME-mCherry(AM) | addgene full sequence | sequence record 489761 | Addgene NGS Result
CTAAATTGTAAGCGTTAATATTTTGTTAAAATTCGCGTTAAATTTTTGTTAAATCAGCTCATTTTTTAAC
CAATAGGCCGAAATCGGCAAAATCCCTTATAAATCAAAAGAATAGACCGAGATAGGGT
[37 nt withheld, positions 129-165]
AAAGAACGTGGACTCCAACGTCAAAGG
[49 nt withheld, positions 193-241]
T
[91 nt withheld, positions 243-333]
G
[124 nt withheld, positions 335-458]
CCCATTCGCCATTCAGGCTGCGCAACTGTTGGGAAGGGCGATCGGTGCGGGCCTCTTCGCTATTACGCCA
GCTGGCGAAAGGGGGATGTGCTGCAAGGCGATTAAGTTGGGTAACGCCAGGGTTTTCCCAGTCACGACGT
TGTAAAACGACGGCCAGTGAGCGCGCGTAATACGACTCACTATAGGGCGAATTGGGTACCGGGCCCCCCC
TCGAGGTCGACGGTATCGATAAGCTTGATATCGAATTCCTGCAGCCCGGGCAAAATGTTGTGCTGCATGA
GGAGGACCAAACAAGTGGAAAAGAATGATGAGGACCAAAAAATTGGCTCGGCCGGCTCGGCCGCCGGCTC
GGGCGAATTCGCGGCCGCCTCGAAAGGCGAAGAAGATAACATGGCCATTATTAAAGAATTCATGAGATTC
AAAGTGCACATGGAAGGCTCGGTGAACGGCCACGAATTCGAAATTGAAGGCGAAGGCGAAGGCAGACCAT
ACGAAGGCACCCAAACCGCCAAACTGAAAGTGACCAAAGGCGGCCCACTGCCATTCGCCTGGGACATTCT
GTCGCCACAATTCATGTACGGCTCGAAAGCCTACGTGAAACACCCAGCCGACATTCCAGACTACCTGAAA
CTGTCGTTCCCAGAAGGCTTCAAATGGGAAAGAGTGATGAACTTCGAAGATGGCGGCGTGGTGACCGTGA
CCCAAGACTCGTCGCTGCAAGACGGCGAATTCATTTACAAAGTGAAACTGAGAGGCACCAACTTCCCATC
GGACGGCCCAGTGATGCAAAAGAAAACCATGGGCTGGGAAGCCTCGTCGGAAAGAATGTACCCAGAAGAT
GGCGCCCTGAAAGGCGAAATTAAACAAAGACTGAAACTGAAAGACGGCGGCCACTACGACGCCGAAGTGA
AAACCACCTACAAAGCCAAGAAACCAGTGCAACTGCCAGGCGCCTACAACGTGAACATTAAACTGGACAT
TACCTCGCACAACGAAGATTACACCATTGTGGAACAATACGAAAGAGCCGAAGGCAGACACTCGACCGGC
GGCATGGACGAACTGTACAAATAACCTGCAGGGATCATAATCAGCCATACCACATTTGTAGAGGTTTTAC
TTGCTTTAAAAAACCTCCCACACCTCCCCCTGAACCTGAAACATAAAATGAATGCAATTGTTGTTGTTAA
CTTGTTTATTGCAGCTTATAATGGTTACAAATAAAGCAATAGCATCACAAATTTCACAAATAAAGCATTT
TTTTCACTGCATTCTAGTTGTGGTTTGTCCAAACTCATCAATGTATCTTATCATGTCTGGATCCCCAGGA
AGCTCCTCTGTGTCCTCATAAACCCTAACCTCCTCTACTTGAGAGGACATTCCAATCATAGGCTGCCCAT
CCACCCTCTGTGTCCTCCTGTTAATTAGGTCACTTAACAAAAAGGAAATTGGGTAGGGGTTTTTCACAGA
CCGCTTTCTAAGGGTAATTTTAAAATATCTGGGAAGTCCCTTCCACTGCTGTGTTCCAGAAGTGTTGGTA
AACAGCCCACAAATGTCAACAGCAGAAACATACAAGCTGTCAGCTTTGCACAAGGGCCCAACACCCTGCT
CATCAAGAAGCACTGTGGTTGCTGTGTTAGTAATGTGCAAAACAGGAGGCACATTTTCCCCACCTGTGTA
GGTTCCAAAATATCTAGTGTTTTCATTTTTACTTGGATCAGGAACCCAGCACTCCACTGGATAAGCATTA
TCCTTATCCAAAACAGCCTTGTGGTCAGTGTTCATCTGCTGACTGTCAACTGTAGCATTTTTTGGGGTTA
CAGTTTGAGCAGGATATTTGGTCCTGTAGTTTGCTAACACACCCTGCAGCTCCAAAGGTTCCCCACCAAC
AGCAAAAAAATGAAAATTTGACCCTTGAATGGGTTTTCCAGCACCATTTTCATGAGTTTTTTGTGTCCCT
GAATGCAAGTTTAACATAGCAGTTACCCCAATAACCTCAGTTTTAACAGTAACAGCTTCCCACATCAAAA
TATTTCCACAGGTTAAGTCCTCATTTAAAGAGCTCCAGCTTTTGTTCCCTTTAGTGAGGGTTAATTGCGC
GCTTGGCGTAATCATGGTCATAGCTGTTTCCTGTGTGAAATTGTTATCCGCTCACAATTCCACACAACAT
ACGAGCCGGAAGCATAAAGTGTAAAGCCTGGGGTGCCTAATGAGTGAGCTAACTCACATTAATTGCGTTG
CGCTCACTGCCCGCTTTCCAGTCGGGAAACCTGTCGTGCCAGCTGCATTAATGAATCGGCCAACGCGCGG
GGAGAGGCGGTTTGCGTATTGGGCGCTCTTCCGCTTCCTCGCTCACTGACTCGCTGCGCTCGGTCGTTCG
GCTGCGGCGAGCGGTATCAGCTCACTCAAAGGCGGTAATACGGTTATCCACAGAATCAGGGGATAACGCA
GGAAAGAACATGTGAGCAAAAGGCCAGCAAAAGGCCAGGAACCGTAAAAAGGCCGCGTTGCTGGCGTTTT
TCCATAGGCTCCGCCCCCCTGACGAGCATCACAAAAATCGACGCTCAAGTCAGAGGTGGCGAAACCCGAC
AGGACTATAAAGATACCAGGCGTTTCCCCCTGGAAGCTCCCTCGTGCGCTCTCCTGTTCCGACCCTGCCG
CTTACCGGATACCTGTCCGCCTTTCTCCCTTCGGGAAGCGTGGCGCTTTCTCATAGCTCACGCTGTAGGT
ATCTCAGTTCGGTGTAGGTCGTTCGCTCCAAGCTGGGCTGTGTGCACGAACCCCCCGTTCAGCCCGACCG
CTGCGCCTTATCCGGTAACTATCGTCTTGAGTCCAACCCGGTAAGACACGACTTATCGCCACTGGCAGCA
GCCACTGGTAACAGGATTAGCAGAGCGAGGTATGTAGGCGGTGCTACAGAGTTCTTGAAGTGGTGGCCTA
ACTACGGCTACACTAGAAGAACAGTATTTGGTATCTGCGCTCTGCTGAAGCCAGTTACCTTCGGAAAAAG
AGTTGGTAGCTCTTGATCCGGCAAACAAACCACCGCTGGTAGCGGTGGTTTTTTTGTTTGCAAGCAGCAG
ATTACGCGCAGAAAAAAAGGATCTCAAGAAGATCCTTTGATCTTTTCTACGGGGTCTGACGCTCAGTGGA
ACGAAAACTCACGTTAAGGGATTTTGGTCATGAGATTATCAAAAAGGATCTTCACCTAGATCCTTTTAAA
TTAAAAATGAAGTTTTAAATCAATCTAAAGTATATATGAGTAAACTTGGTCTGACAGTTACCAATGCTTA
ATCAGTGAGGCACCTATCTCAGCGATCTGTCTATTTCGTTCATCCATAGTTGCCTGACTCCCCGTCGTGT
AGATAACTACGATACGGGAGGGCTTACCATCTGGCCCCAGTGCTGCAATGATACCGCGAGACCCACGCTC
ACCGGCTCCAGATTTATCAGCAATAAACCAGCCAGCCGGAAGGGCCGAGCGCAGAAGTGGTCCTGCAACT
TTATCCGCCTCCATCCAGTCTATTAATTGTTGCCGGGAAGCTAGAGTAAGTAGTTCGCCAGTTAATAGTT
TGCGCAACGTTGTTGCCATTGCTACAGGCATCGTGGTGTCACGCTCGTCGTTTGGTATGGCTTCATTCAG
CTCCGGTTCCCAACGATCAAGGCGAGTTACATGATCCCCCATGTTGTGCAAAAAAGCGGTTAGCTCCTTC
GGTCCTCCGATCGTTGTCAGAAGTAAGTTGGCCGCAGTGTTATCACTCATGGTTATGGCAGCACTGCATA
ATTCTCTTACTGTCATGCCATCCGTAAGATGCTTTTCTGTGACTGGTGAGTACTCAACCAAGTCATTCTG
AGAATAGTGTATGCGGCGACCGAGTTGCTCTTGCCCGGCGTCAATACGGGATAATACCGCGCCACATAGC
AGAACTTTAAAAGTGCTCATCATTGGAAAACGTTCTTCGGGGCGAAAACTCTCAAGGATCTTACCGCTGT
TGAGATCCAGTTCGATGTAACCCACTCGTGCACCCAACTGATCTTCAGCATCTTTTACTTTCACCAGCGT
TTCTGGGTGAGCAAAAACAGGAAGGCAAAATGCCGCAAAAAAGGGAATAAGGGCGACACGGAAATGTTGA
ATACTCATACTCTTCCTTTTTCAATATTATTGAAGCATTTATCAGGGTTATTGTCTCATGAGCGGATACA
TATTTGAATGTATTTAGAAAAATAAACAAATAGGGGTTCCGCGCACATTTCCCCGAAAAGTGCCAC
Features (pLannotate 1.2.2; 17 found; start..end, strand, type, name):
     30..458     -  rep_origin     f1 ori (sequence partly withheld): f1 bacteriophage origin of replication; arrow indicates direction of (+) strand synthesis
    463..618     -  CDS            lacZα (fragment): LacZα fragment of β-galactosidase; lacZ fragment
    626..644     +  promoter       T7 promoter: promoter for bacteriophage T7 RNA polymerase
    653..718     -  misc_feature   MCS (fragment): pBluescript multiple cloning site
    723..833     +  CDS            Gap43 (fragment): NEUM_RAT - Experimental evidence at protein level: Swiss-Prot protein existence level 1. This protein is associated with nerve growth. It is a major component of the motile 'growth cones' that form the tips of elongating axons. Plays a role in axonal and dendritic filopodia induction (By similarity). From Rattus norvegicus (Rat).
    828..1529    +  CDS            mCherry: mCherry is a basic (constitutively fluorescent) red fluorescent protein published in 2004, derived from Discosoma sp.. It is reported to be a very rapidly-maturing monomer with low acid sensitivity.
   1541..1624    +  CDS            large T antigen (fragment): large T antigen from SV40 (simian virus 40)
   1647..1781    +  polyA_signal   SV40 poly(A) signal: SV40 polyadenylation signal
   1725..2516    -  CDS            VP1_SV40 (fragment): Experimental evidence at protein level: Swiss-Prot protein existence level 1. Forms an icosahedral capsid with a T=7 symmetry and a 40 nm diameter. The capsid is composed of 72 pentamers linked to each other by disulfide bonds and associated with VP2 or VP3 proteins. Binds to N- glycolylneuraminic analog of the ganglioside GM1 on the cell surface to provide virion attachment to target cell (PubMed:18353982). Once attached, the virion is internalized by caveolin-mediated endocytosis and traffics to the endoplasmic reticulum. Inside the endoplasmic reticulum, the protein folding machinery isomer
   2536..2554    -  promoter       T3 promoter: promoter for bacteriophage T3 RNA polymerase
   2599..2615    -  protein_bind   lac operator: The lac repressor binds to the lac operator to inhibit transcription in E. coli. This inhibition can be relieved by adding lactose or isopropyl-β-D-thiogalactopyranoside (IPTG). lac repressor encoded by lacI
   2623..2653    -  promoter       lac promoter: promoter for the E. coli lac operon
   2668..2689    -  protein_bind   CAP binding site: CAP binding activates transcription in the presence of cAMP. E. coli catabolite activator protein
   2702..2794    -  CDS            lacI (fragment): lac repressor; lacI; The lac repressor binds to the lac operator to inhibit transcription in E. coli. This inhibition can be relieved by adding lactose or isopropyl-β-D-thiogalactopyranoside (IPTG).
   2977..3565    -  rep_origin     ori: high-copy-number ColE1/pMB1/pBR322/pUC origin of replication
   3736..4596    -  CDS            AmpR: β-lactamase; bla; confers resistance to ampicillin, carbenicillin, and related antibiotics
   4597..4701    -  promoter       AmpR promoter: bla
