[The description below was written by a language model from this plasmid's Addgene catalogue record and pLannotate feature annotations shown in this document.]
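Description:
pBSII-MEME-mCherry(AM) is a 4,724 bp template plasmid for in vitro mRNA synthesis, built on the pBluescript II SK (+) phagemid backbone. It is propagated in E. coli through a high-copy ColE1/pUC-type origin and selected with ampicillin via the β-lactamase gene and its native promoter. The usual pBluescript elements remain around the insertion site: an f1 origin for single-stranded DNA production, a lacZα fragment with the lac promoter, operator and CAP site, remnants of the multiple cloning site, and opposing T7 and T3 phage promoters.

The payload sits directly downstream of the T7 promoter, in the sense orientation. It consists of a short N-terminal fragment of GAP43, annotated by similarity to the rat protein, fused to the full mCherry coding sequence. The GAP43 portion serves as the membrane anchor ("MEME") tag and tethers the red fluorescent protein to the membrane, so the fusion acts as a membrane label. According to the record, the coding sequence is codon-optimized for the honeybee. Downstream of mCherry lies a stretch of SV40-derived sequence that contains the SV40 polyadenylation signal. The large T antigen and VP1 fragments annotated there most likely reflect this SV40 3′ region rather than intended coding elements.

T7 RNA polymerase transcription from this plasmid yields mRNA encoding the membrane-targeted mCherry. The honeybee optimization suggests the mRNA is intended for fluorescent membrane labelling in that species, but the record does not state how the mRNA is delivered or how the template is linearized.
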