Addgene plasmid #244816: pBSII-MEME-mCherry(AM)
Purpose: In-Vitro Synthesis of mRNA encoding a Honeybee-optimized mCherry-labeled GAP43 Membrane Anchor (MEME) Tag
Depositing lab: Frederic Strobl. Depositing organization: Goethe-Universitaet Frankfurt am Main.
Backbone
  Vector backbone: pBluescript II SK (+)
  Total vector size (bp): 4724
  Vector type: In-Vitro mRNA Synthesis
Growth in bacteria
  Bacterial resistance: Ampicillin, 100 μg/mL
  Growth temperature: 37°C
  Growth strain: DH5alpha
  Copy number: Unknown
Gene/Insert
  Gene/Insert name: mCherry
  Species: Discosoma sp.
  Mutation: coding sequence is optimized for the Honeybee
  Promoter: T7
  Tag / fusion protein: GAP43 Membrane Anchor (MEME) Tag (N terminal on insert)
  Cloning method: Other
  Sequencing primers: 5′ T7
Terms and licenses: Academic/Nonprofit Terms; Industry Terms: Not Available to Industry
How to cite: pBSII-MEME-mCherry(AM) was a gift from Frederic Strobl (Addgene plasmid # 244816 ; http://n2t.net/addgene:244816 ; RRID:Addgene_244816)
